>Addgene plasmid #78493 | pZA31-sulA-GFP | depositor full sequence | sequence record 146408 | pZA31-sulA-GFP sequence 2919 bps
GAAACCATTATTATCATGACATTAACCTATAAAAATAGGCGTATCACGAGGCCGATCGGTATTCAATTGT
GCCCAACGTTGCCAGGTATTCTTGTGATTTATAGATCCGCTTATAGGAGAGGCTTTTCATAAAATTCCTT
TTAAAATCATAACATAAAAGAATGATTCACATTAACGGATCCGTTAACTACGAAAATAGGCAACTTATTC
TTAAGGGGCAAGATTAATTTATGTTTTCCCGTCACCAACGACAAAATTTGCGAGGCTCTTTCCGAAAATA
GGGTTGATCTTTGTTGTCACTGGATGTACTGTACATCCATACAGTAACTCACAGGGGCTGGATTGATTAT
GAGTAAAGGAGAAGAACTTTTCACTGGAGTTGTCCCAATTCTTGTTGAATTAGATGGTGATGTTAATGGG
CACAAATTTTCTGTCAGTGGAGAGGGTGAAGGTGATGCAACATACGGAAAACTTACCCTTAAATTTATTT
GCACTACTGGAAAACTACCTGTTCCATGGCCAACACTTGTCACTACTTTCGCGTATGGTCTTCAATGCTT
TGCGAGATACCCAGATCATATGAAACAGCATGACTTTTTCAAGAGTGCCATGCCCGAAGGTTATGTACAG
GAAAGAACTATATTTTTCAAAGATGACGGGAACTACAAGACACGTGCTGAAGTCAAGTTTGAAGGTGATA
CCCTTGTTAATAGAATCGAGTTAAAAGGTATTGATTTTAAAGAAGATGGAAACATTCTTGGACACAAATT
GGAATACAACTATAACTCACACAATGTATACATCATGGCAGACAAACAAAAGAATGGAATCAAAGTTAAC
TTCAAAATTAGACACAACATTGAAGATGGAAGCGTTCAACTAGCAGACCATTATCAACAAAATACTCCAA
TTGGCGATGGCCCTGTCCTTTTACCAGACAACCATTACCTGTCCACACAATCTGCCCTTTCGAAAGATCC
CAACGAAAAGAGAGACCACATGATCCTTCTTGAGTTTGTAACAGCTGCTGGGATTACACATGGCATGGAT
GAACTATACAAATAAGGATCCCATGGTACGCGTGCTAGAGGCATCAAATAAAACGAAAGGCTCAGTCGAA
AGACTGGGCCTTTCGTTTTATCTGTTGTTTGTCGGTGAACGCTCTCCTGAGTAGGACAAATCCGCCGCCC
TAGACCTAGGGGATATATTCCGCTTCCTCGCTCACTGACTCGCTACGCTCGGTCGTTCGACTGCGGCGAG
CGGAAATGGCTTACGAACGGGGCGGAGATTTCCTGGAAGATGCCAGGAAGATACTTAACAGGGAAGTGAG
AGGGCCGCGGCAAAGCCGTTTTTCCATAGGCTCCGCCCCCCTGACAAGCATCACGAAATCTGACGCTCAA
ATCAGTGGTGGCGAAACCCGACAGGACTATAAAGATACCAGGCGTTTCCCCCTGGCGGCTCCCTCGTGCG
CTCTCCTGTTCCTGCCTTTCGGTTTACCGGTGTCATTCCGCTGTTATGGCCGCGTTTGTCTCATTCCACG
CCTGACACTCAGTTCCGGGTAGGCAGTTCGCTCCAAGCTGGACTGTATGCACGAACCCCCCGTTCAGTCC
GACCGCTGCGCCTTATCCGGTAACTATCGTCTTGAGTCCAACCCGGAAAGACATGCAAAAGCACCACTGG
CAGCAGCCACTGGTAATTGATTTAGAGGAGTTAGTCTTGAAGTCATGCGCCGGTTAAGGCTAAACTGAAA
GGACAAGTTTTGGTGACTGCGCTCCTCCAAGCCAGTTACCTCGGTTCAAAGAGTTGGTAGCTCAGAGAAC
CTTCGAAAAACCGCCCTGCAAGGCGGTTTTTTCGTTTTCAGAGCAAGAGATTACGCGCAGACCAAAACGA
TCTCAAGAAGATCATCTTATTAATCAGATAAAATATTTCTAGATTTCAGTGCAATTTATCTCTTCAAATG
TAGCACCTGAAGTCAGCCCCATACGATATAAGTTGTTACTAGTGCTTGGATTCTCACCAATAAAAAACGC
CCGGCGGCAACCGAGCGTTCTGAACAAATCCAGATGGAGTTCTGAGGTCATTACTGGATCTATCAACAGG
AGTCCAAGCGAGCTCGATATCAAATTACGCCCCGCCCTGCCACTCATCGCAGTACTGTTGTAATTCATTA
AGCATTCTGCCGACATGGAAGCCATCACAGACGGCATGATGAACCTGAATCGCCAGCGGCATCAGCACCT
TGTCGCCTTGCGTATAATATTTGCCCATGGTGAAAACGGGGGCGAAGAAGTTGTCCATATTGGCCACGTT
TAAATCAAAACTGGTGAAACTCACCCAGGGATTGGCTGAGACGAAAAACATATTCTCAATAAACCCTTTA
GGGAAATAGGCCAGGTTTTCACCGTAACACGCCACATCTTGCGAATATATGTGTAGAAACTGCCGGAAAT
CGTCGTGGTATTCACTCCAGAGCGATGAAAACGTTTCAGTTTGCTCATGGAAAACGGTGTAACAAGGGTG
AACACTATCCCATATCACCAGCTCACCGTCTTTCATTGCCATACGGAATTCCGGATGAGCATTCATCAGG
CGGGCAAGAATGTGAATAAAGGCCGGATAAAACTTGTGCTTATTTTTCTTTACGGTCTTTAAAAAGGCCG
TAATATCCAGCTGAACGGTCTGGTTATAGGTACATTGAGCAACTGACTGAAATGCCTCAAAATGTTCTTT
ACGATGCCATTGGGATATATCAACGGTGGTATATCCAGTGATTTTTTTCTCCATTTTAGCTTCCTTAGCT
CCTGAAAATCTCGATAACTCAAAAAATACGCCCGGTAGTGATCTTATTTCATTATGGTGAAAGTTGGAAC
CTCTTACGTGCCGATCAACGTCTCATTTTCGCCAGATATCGACGTCTAA
Features (pLannotate 1.2.2; 8 found; start..end, strand, type, name):
     53..130     -  CDS            sxy (fragment): SXY_ECOLI - Also known as tfoX From Escherichia coli (strain K12).
    349..1062    +  CDS            GFPmut2: GFPmut2 is a basic (constitutively fluorescent) green fluorescent protein published in 1996, derived from Aequorea victoria. It is reported to be a very rapidly-maturing weak dimer.
   1095..1181    +  terminator     rrnB T1 terminator: Escherichia coli rrnB; transcription terminator T1 from the E. coli rrnB gene
   1208..1263    -  rep_origin     RSF ori (fragment): Plasmids containing the RSF 1030 origin of replication can be propagated in E. coli cells that contain additional plasmids with compatible origins.
   1351..1896    -  rep_origin     p15A ori: Plasmids containing the medium-copy-number p15A origin of replication can be propagated in E. coli cells that contain a second plasmid with the ColE1 origin.
   2010..2104    -  terminator     lambda t0 terminator: transcription terminator from phage lambda
   2125..2784    -  CDS            CmR: chloramphenicol acetyltransferase; cat; confers resistance to chloramphenicol
   2785..2887    -  promoter       cat promoter: promoter of the E. coli cat gene encoding chloramphenicol acetyltransferase
