[The description below was written by a language model from this plasmid's Addgene catalogue record and pLannotate feature annotations shown in this document.]
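Description:
pZA31-sulA-GFP is a small (2,919 bp) bacterial reporter plasmid built on the pZA31-Luc backbone from the pZ modular expression vector series, in which GFPmut2 is placed under control of the E. coli sulA promoter. It replicates in E. coli from a p15A origin, listed in the record as low copy, which is compatible with ColE1-type plasmids and so allows the reporter to be carried alongside a second plasmid. Selection is by chloramphenicol, through a chloramphenicol acetyltransferase gene driven by its own cat promoter and followed by the phage lambda t0 terminator.

The payload is a single transcription unit. The feature table does not annotate the sulA promoter itself, but the region upstream of the GFPmut2 coding sequence contains a short reverse-oriented fragment matching sxy (tfoX). This is consistent with a piece of E. coli chromosomal DNA having been cloned there, and presumably the promoter lies within that stretch. GFPmut2 is a rapidly maturing, constitutively fluorescent Aequorea victoria GFP variant, and its transcript is terminated by the rrnB T1 terminator. The record lists E. coli as the insert species, which fits the promoter rather than the jellyfish-derived reporter. A short RSF ori fragment is also annotated next to the p15A origin and is probably a homology hit rather than a second functional origin.

sulA is a well-known SOS regulon gene that is repressed by LexA and induced on DNA damage, so fluorescence from this plasmid serves as a readout of SOS response activation. The associated publication concerns the consequences of Cas9 cleavage of the E. coli chromosome, which suggests the plasmid was used to monitor DNA-damage signalling in that context.
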