Addgene plasmid #78493: pZA31-sulA-GFP
Purpose: Expression of GFP under the sulA promoter.
Depositing lab: David Bikard. Depositing organization: Institut Pasteur. Publication: Consequences of Cas9 cleavage in the chromosome of Escherichia coli. Cui L, Bikard D. Nucleic Acids Res. 2016 Apr 8. pii: gkw223. 10.1093/nar/gkw223 PubMed 27060147.
Backbone
  Vector backbone: pZA31-Luc
  Total vector size (bp): 2919
  Vector type: Bacterial Expression
Growth in bacteria
  Bacterial resistance: Chloramphenicol, 25 μg/mL
  Growth temperature: 37°C
  Growth strain: DH5alpha
  Copy number: Low Copy
Gene/Insert
  Gene/Insert name: GFPmut2
  Species: E. coli
Resource information
  A portion of this plasmid was derived from a plasmid made by: pZA31 (Lutz, 1997, NAR) and GFPmut2 (Cormack, 1996, Gene)
Terms and licenses: Academic/Nonprofit Terms; Industry Terms: Not Available to Industry
How to cite: pZA31-sulA-GFP was a gift from David Bikard (Addgene plasmid # 78493 ; http://n2t.net/addgene:78493 ; RRID:Addgene_78493)
