>Addgene plasmid #78493 | pZA31-sulA-GFP | depositor partial sequence | sequence record 146409 | sulA promoter region
ACGTCTCATTTTCGCCAGATATCGACGTCTAAGAAACCATTATTATCATGACATTAACCTATAAAAATAG
GCGTATCACGAGGCCGATCGGTATTCAATTGTGCCCAACGTTGCCAGGTATTCTTGTGATTTATAGATCC
GCTTATAGGAGAGGCTTTTCATAAAATTCCTTTTAAAATCATAACATAAAAGAATGATTCACATTAACGG
ATCCGTTAACTACGAAAATAGGCAACTTATTCTTAAGGGGCAAGATTAATTTATGTTTTCCCGTCACCAA
CGACAAAATTTGCGAGGCTCTTTCCGAAAATAGGGTTGATCTTTGTTGTCACTGGATGTACTGTACATCC
ATACAGTAACTCACAGGGGCTGGATTGATTATGAGTAAAGGAGAAGAACTTTTCACTGGAGTTGTCCCAA
TTCTTGTTGAATTAGATGGTGATGTTAATGGGCACAAATTTTCTGTCAGTGGAGAGGGTGAAGGTGATGC
AACATACGGAAAACTTACCCTTAAATTTATTTGCACTACTGG
