>Addgene plasmid #78493 | pZA31-sulA-GFP | addgene partial sequence | sequence record 155716 | pBRforEco 5'-AATAGGCGTATCACGAGGC-3'
GTATTCTTGTGATTTATAGATCCGCTTATAGGAGAGGCTTTTCATAAAATTCCTTTTAAAATCATAACAT
AAAAGAATGATTCACATTAACGGATCCGTTAACTACGAAAATAGGCAACTTATTCTTAAGGGGCAAGATT
AATTTATGTTTTCCCGTCACCAACGACAAAATTTGCGAGGCTCTTTCCGAAAATAGGGTTGATCTTTGTT
GTCACTGGATGTACTGTACATCCATACAGTAACTCACAGGGGCTGGATTGATTATGAGTAAAGGAGAAGA
ACTTTTCACTGGAGTTGTCCCAATTCTTGTTGAATTAGATGGTGATGTTAATGGGCACAAATTTTCTGTC
AGTGGAGAGGGTGAAGGTGATGCAACATACGGAAAACTTACCCTTAAATTTATTTGCACTACTGGAAAAC
TACCTGTTCCATGGCCAACACTTGTCACTACTTTCGCGTATGGTCTTCAATGCTTTGCGAGATACCCAGA
TCATATGAAACAGCATGACTTTTTCAAGAGTGCCATGCCCGAAGGTTATGTACAGGAAAGAACTATATTT
TTCAAAGATGACGGGAACTACAAGACACGTGCTGAAGTCAAGTTTGAAGGTGATACCCTTGTTAATAGAA
TCGAGTTAAAAGGTATTGATTTTAAAGAAGATGGAAACATTCTTGGACACAAATTGGAATACAACTATAA
CTCACACAATGTATACATCATGGCAGACAAACAAAAGAATGGAATCAAAGTTAACTTCAA
